Addgene plasmid #236001: pcDNA3-InPGrp-Kras
Purpose: Genetically encoded FRET-based phosphoinositide sensor for monitoring PI(3,4,5)P3. Targeted to plasma membrane.
Depositing lab: Jin Zhang. Depositing organization: University of California, San Diego (UCSD). Publication: Lysosomal PIP(3) revealed by genetically encoded lipid biosensors. Sahan AZ, Chen M, Su Q, Li Q, Wang D, Zhang J. Proc Natl Acad Sci U S A. 2025 Apr;122(13):e2426929122. doi: 10.1073/pnas.2426929122. Epub 2025 Mar 24. PubMed 40127277.
Backbone
  Vector backbone: pcDNA3
  Backbone manufacturer: Invitrogen
  Backbone size w/o insert (bp): 5474
  Total vector size (bp): 7418
  Vector type: Mammalian Expression
  Selectable markers: Neomycin (select with G418)
Growth in bacteria
  Bacterial resistance: Ampicillin, 100 μg/mL
  Growth temperature: 37°C
  Growth strain: DH5alpha
  Copy number: High Copy
Gene/Insert
  Gene/Insert name: InPGrp-Kras (alt name: Cerulean-PH(Grp1)-cpVenus[E172]-Kras)
  Species: R. norvegicus (rat), Synthetic
  Insert size (bp): 1944
  Entrez Gene: Cyth3 (a.k.a. Pscd3, Sec7, Sec7C)
  Promoter: CMV
  Tag / fusion protein: 6xHIS - T7 tag (gene 10 leader) - Xpress (TM) tag (N terminal on backbone); Cerulean (N terminal on insert); cpVenus[E172] (C terminal on insert); C-terminal targeting sequence from Kras (C terminal on insert)
  Cloning method: Restriction Enzyme; 5′ cloning site BamHI (not destroyed); 3′ cloning site XbaI (not destroyed)
  Sequencing primers: 5′ CMV forward; 3′ BGH reverse
Terms and licenses: Academic/Nonprofit Terms; Industry Terms: Not Available to Industry
How to cite: pcDNA3-InPGrp-Kras was a gift from Jin Zhang (Addgene plasmid # 236001 ; http://n2t.net/addgene:236001 ; RRID:Addgene_236001)
