[The description below was written by a language model from this plasmid's Addgene catalogue record and pLannotate feature annotations shown in this document.]
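Description:
pcDNA3-InPGrp-Kras is a 7.4 kb mammalian expression plasmid built on the pcDNA3 backbone that encodes a genetically encoded FRET biosensor for the lipid PI(3,4,5)P3, targeted to the plasma membrane. It is propagated in E. coli at high copy from a ColE1/pUC-type origin under ampicillin selection (AmpR with its bla promoter). It also carries an f1 origin and an SV40 promoter-driven neomycin resistance cassette with an SV40 poly(A) signal, which allows G418 selection of transfected mammalian cells.

The sensor is transcribed from the CMV immediate-early enhancer/promoter and terminated by the bGH polyadenylation signal. Flanking T7 and SP6 promoters are standard backbone features. The open reading frame begins with a backbone-derived leader made up of a 6xHis tag, the T7 gene 10 leader tag and an Xpress epitope. Next come the cyan donor Cerulean, the pleckstrin homology (PH) domain of Grp1 (Cyth3), and a circularly permuted Venus acceptor, which the catalogue names cpVenus[E172] and the software annotates as cp173Venus. The fusion ends with the C-terminal targeting sequence from Kras, which is not annotated separately in the feature tables but is what the record credits with plasma membrane localisation. The catalogue lists the Cyth3 fragment as rat, whereas the automated annotation matched it to the mouse orthologue.

PIP3 binding by the PH domain is presumably read out as a change in energy transfer between Cerulean and the Venus variant, though the record does not describe the mechanism in detail. The two feature tables, from the sequencing result and an analyzer record, agree apart from coordinate shifts of a few bases. The plasmid is intended for live-cell imaging of PIP3 dynamics at the plasma membrane.
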