Features (pLannotate 1.2.2; 26 found; start..end, strand, type, name):
     28..80      -  misc_feature   bom (fragment): basis of mobility region from pBR322
    235..614     +  enhancer       CMV enhancer: human cytomegalovirus immediate early enhancer
    615..818     +  promoter       CMV promoter: human cytomegalovirus (CMV) immediate early promoter
    814..847     +  LTR            5' LTR (truncated) (fragment): truncated 5' long terminal repeat (LTR) from HIV-1
    863..881     +  promoter       T7 promoter: promoter for bacteriophage T7 RNA polymerase
    922..942     +  CDS            capTEV™ (fragment): composite tag for in vivo biotinylation, TEV protease cleavage, and 6xHis tagging
    943..975     +  CDS            T7 tag (gene 10 leader): leader peptide from bacteriophage T7 gene 10 promotes efficient translation in E. coli
    979..1002    +  CDS            Xpress™ tag: Xpress™ epitope tag, including an enterokinase recognition and cleavage site
   1009..1725    +  CDS            Cerulean: Cerulean is a basic (constitutively fluorescent) cyan fluorescent protein published in 2004, derived from Aequorea victoria. It has low acid sensitivity.
   1732..2100    +  CDS            Cyth3 (fragment): CYH3_MOUSE - Also known as Grp1, Pscd3. Experimental evidence at protein level: Swiss-Prot protein existence level 1. Promotes guanine-nucleotide exchange on ARF1. Promotes the activation of ARF factors through replacement of GDP with GTP (PubMed:18042453). Plays a role in the epithelial polarization (PubMed:20080746). From Mus musculus (Mouse).
   2176..2907    +  CDS            cp173Venus: circularly permuted form of the Venus yellow fluorescent protein (Nagai et al., 2004) efficient FRET acceptor for CFP
   2971..2989    -  promoter       SP6 promoter: promoter for bacteriophage SP6 RNA polymerase
   3015..3239    +  polyA_signal   bGH poly(A) signal: bovine growth hormone polyadenylation signal
   3243..3264    +  promoter       SV40 promoter (fragment): SV40 enhancer and early promoter
   3285..3713    +  rep_origin     f1 ori (sequence partly withheld): f1 bacteriophage origin of replication; arrow indicates direction of (+) strand synthesis
   3727..4056    +  promoter       SV40 promoter: SV40 enhancer and early promoter
   4123..4914    +  CDS            neo: KKA2_KLEPN - Also known as kan, nptII. Experimental evidence at protein level: Swiss-Prot protein existence level 1. Resistance to kanamycin, neomycin, paromomycin, ribostamycin, butirosin and gentamicin B. From Klebsiella pneumoniae.
   4938..5096    +  CDS            ble (fragment): BLE_KLEPN - Experimental evidence at protein level: Swiss-Prot protein existence level 1. Binding protein with a strong affinity to the bleomycin family of antibiotics. Binds to CL990; an antimitotic-antibiotic compound. From Klebsiella pneumoniae.
   5091..5212    +  polyA_signal   SV40 poly(A) signal: SV40 polyadenylation signal
   5285..5301    -  protein_bind   lac operator: The lac repressor binds to the lac operator to inhibit transcription in E. coli. This inhibition can be relieved by adding lactose or isopropyl-β-D-thiogalactopyranoside (IPTG). lac repressor encoded by lacI
   5309..5339    -  promoter       lac promoter: promoter for the E. coli lac operon
   5354..5375    -  protein_bind   CAP binding site: CAP binding activates transcription in the presence of cAMP. E. coli catabolite activator protein
   5388..5480    -  CDS            lacI (fragment): lac repressor; lacI; The lac repressor binds to the lac operator to inhibit transcription in E. coli. This inhibition can be relieved by adding lactose or isopropyl-β-D-thiogalactopyranoside (IPTG).
   5663..6251    -  rep_origin     ori: high-copy-number ColE1/pMB1/pBR322/pUC origin of replication
   6422..7282    -  CDS            AmpR: β-lactamase; bla; confers resistance to ampicillin, carbenicillin, and related antibiotics
   7283..7387    -  promoter       AmpR promoter: bla
>Addgene plasmid #236001 | pcDNA3-InPGrp-Kras | addgene full sequence | sequence record 473749 | Addgene NGS Result
GACGGATCGGGAGATCTCCCGATCCCCTATGGTGCACTCTCAGTACAATCTGCTCTGATGCCGCATAGTT
AAGCCAGTATCTGCTCCCTGCTTGTGTGTTGGAGGTCGCTGAGTAGTGCGCGAGCAAAATTTAAGCTACA
ACAAGGCAAGGCTTGACCGACAATTGCATGAAGAATCTGCTTAGGGTTAGGCGTTTTGCGCTGCTTCGCG
ATGTACGGGCCAGATATACGCGTTGACATTGATTATTGACTAGTTATTAATAGTAATCAATTACGGGGTC
ATTAGTTCATAGCCCATATATGGAGTTCCGCGTTACATAACTTACGGTAAATGGCCCGCCTGGCTGACCG
CCCAACGACCCCCGCCCATTGACGTCAATAATGACGTATGTTCCCATAGTAACGCCAATAGGGACTTTCC
ATTGACGTCAATGGGTGGAGTATTTACGGTAAACTGCCCACTTGGCAGTACATCAAGTGTATCATATGCC
AAGTACGCCCCCTATTGACGTCAATGACGGTAAATGGCCCGCCTGGCATTATGCCCAGTACATGACCTTA
TGGGACTTTCCTACTTGGCAGTACATCTACGTATTAGTCATCGCTATTACCATGGTGATGCGGTTTTGGC
AGTACATCAATGGGCGTGGATAGCGGTTTGACTCACGGGGATTTCCAAGTCTCCACCCCATTGACGTCAA
TGGGAGTTTGTTTTGGCACCAAAATCAACGGGACTTTCCAAAATGTCGTAACAACTCCGCCCCATTGACG
CAAATGGGCGGTAGGCGTGTACGGTGGGAGGTCTATATAAGCAGAGCTCTCTGGCTAACTAGAGAACCCA
CTGCTTACTGGCTTATCGAAATTAATACGACTCACTATAGGGAGACCCAAGCTTGCGGCCGCCACCATGG
TGCGGGGTTCTCATCATCATCATCATCATGGTATGGCTAGCATGACTGGTGGACAGCAAATGGGTCGGGA
TCTGTACGACGATGACGATAAGGATCCCATGGTGAGCAAGGGCGAGGAGCTGTTCACCGGGGTGGTGCCC
ATCCTGGTCGAGCTGGACGGCGACGTAAACGGCCACAGGTTCAGCGTGTCCGGCGAGGGCGAGGGCGATG
CCACCTACGGCAAGCTGACCCTGAAGTTCATCTGCACCACCGGCAAGCTGCCCGTGCCCTGGCCCACCCT
CGTGACCACCCTGACCTGGGGCGTGCAGTGCTTCGCCCGCTACCCCGACCACATGAAGCAGCACGACTTC
TTCAAGTCCGCCATGCCCGAAGGCTACGTCCAGGAGCGTACCATCTTCTTCAAGGACGACGGCAACTACA
AGACCCGCGCCGAGGTGAAGTTCGAGGGCGACACCCTGGTGAACCGCATCGAGCTGAAGGGCATCGACTT
CAAGGAGGACGGCAACATCCTGGGGCACAAGCTGGAGTACAACGCCATCAGTGACAACGTCTATATCACC
GCCGACAAGCAGAAGAACGGCATCAAGGCCCACTTCAAGATCCGCCACAACATCGAGGACGGCAGCGTGC
AGCTCGCCGACCACTACCAGCAGAACACCCCCATCGGCGACGGCCCCGTGCTGCTGCCCGACAACCACTA
CCTGAGCACCCAGTCCGCCCTGAGCAAAGACCCCAACGAGAAGCGCGATCACATGGTCCTGCTGGAGTTC
GTGACCGCCGCCGGGATCACTCTCGGCATGGACGAGCTGTACAAGCGCATGCATACCTTCTTCAATCCAG
ACCGAGAAGGCTGGCTGCTGAAGCTGGGGGGCCGTGTGAAGACCTGGAAGCGGCGCTGGTTCATCCTCAC
AGACAACTGCCTCTACTACTTTGAGTACACCACGGACAAGGAGCCCAGGGGGATCATCCCCCTGGAGAAC
CTGAGCATCAGGGAGGTGGAGGACCCTCGGAAGCCGAACTGCTTTGAGCTTTATAACCCCAGTCACAAAG
GGCAAGTCATTAAAGCCTGCAAGACGGAGGCAGATGGCCGTGTGGTGGAGGGGAACCATGTTGTATACCG
GATCTCTGCCCCCAGCCCTGAGGAGAAGGAGGAGTGGATGAAGTCCATCAAAGCGAGCATCAGTAGGGAC
TCTGCAGGCGGTAGCGTGGCTGAGGAAGAGGATGACGAGGAGGAAGACGAGGACGATGGCGGCAGCGAGC
TCATGGGCGGCGTGCAGCTCGCCGACCACTACCAGCAGAACACCCCCATCGGCGACGGCCCCGTGCTGCT
GCCCGACAACCACTACCTGAGCTACCAGTCCAAGCTGAGCAAAGACCCCAACGAGAAGCGCGATCACATG
GTCCTGCTGGAGTTCGTGACCGCCGCCGGGATCACTCTCGGCATGGACGAGCTGTACAAGGGAGGTACCG
GTGGATCTATGGTGAGCAAGGGCGAGGAGCTGTTCACCGGGGTGGTGCCCATCCTGGTCGAGCTGGACGG
CGACGTAAACGGCCACAAGTTCAGCGTGTCCGGCGAGGGCGAGGGCGATGCCACCTACGGCAAGCTGACC
CTGAAGCTGATCTGCACCACCGGCAAGCTGCCCGTGCCCTGGCCCACCCTCGTGACCACCCTGGGCTACG
GCCTTCAGTGCTTCGCCCGCTACCCCGACCACATGAAGCAGCACGACTTCTTCAAGTCCGCCATGCCCGA
AGGCTACGTCCAGGAGCGCACCATCTTCTTCAAGGACGACGGCAACTACAAGACCCGCGCCGAGGTGAAG
TTCGAGGGCGACACCCTGGTGAACCGCATCGAGCTGAAGGGCATCGACTTCAAGGAGGACGGCAACATCC
TGGGGCACAAGCTGGAGTACAACTACAACAGCCACAACGTCTATATCACCGCCGACAAGCAGAAGAACGG
CATCAAGGCCAACTTCAAGATCCGCCACAACATCGAGGAATTCAAGAAGAAGAAGAAGAGCAAGACCAAG
TGCGTGATCATGTAATCTAGAGGGCCCTATTCTATAGTGTCACCTAAATGCTAGAGCTCGCTGATCAGCC
TCGACTGTGCCTTCTAGTTGCCAGCCATCTGTTGTTTGCCCCTCCCCCGTGCCTTCCTTGACCCTGGAAG
GTGCCACTCCCACTGTCCTTTCCTAATAAAATGAGGAAATTGCATCGCATTGTCTGAGTAGGTGTCATTC
TATTCTGGGGGGTGGGGTGGGGCAGGACAGCAAGGGGGAGGATTGGGAAGACAATAGCAGGCATGCTGGG
GATGCGGTGGGCTCTATGGCTTCTGAGGCGGAAAGAACCAGCTGGGGCTCTAGGGGGTATCCCC
[124 nt withheld, positions 3285-3408]
C
[91 nt withheld, positions 3410-3500]
A
[49 nt withheld, positions 3502-3550]
CCTTTGACGTTGGAGTCCACGTTCTTT
[37 nt withheld, positions 3578-3614]
ACCCTATCTCGGTCTATTCTTTTGATTTATAAGGGATTTTGCCGATTTCGGCCTATTGGTTAAAAAATGA
GCTGATTTAACAAAAATTTAACGCGAATTAATTCTGTGGAATGTGTGTCAGTTAGGGTGTGGAAAGTCCC
CAGGCTCCCCAGCAGGCAGAAGTATGCAAAGCATGCATCTCAATTAGTCAGCAACCAGGTGTGGAAAGTC
CCCAGGCTCCCCAGCAGGCAGAAGTATGCAAAGCATGCATCTCAATTAGTCAGCAACCATAGTCCCGCCC
CTAACTCCGCCCATCCCGCCCCTAACTCCGCCCAGTTCCGCCCATTCTCCGCCCCATGGCTGACTAATTT
TTTTTATTTATGCAGAGGCCGAGGCCGCCTCTGCCTCTGAGCTATTCCAGAAGTAGTGAGGAGGCTTTTT
TGGAGGCCTAGGCTTTTGCAAAAAGCTCCCGGGAGCTTGTATATCCATTTTCGGATCTGATCAAGAGACA
GGATGAGGATCGTTTCGCATGATTGAACAAGATGGATTGCACGCAGGTTCTCCGGCCGCTTGGGTGGAGA
GGCTATTCGGCTATGACTGGGCACAACAGACAATCGGCTGCTCTGATGCCGCCGTGTTCCGGCTGTCAGC
GCAGGGGCGCCCGGTTCTTTTTGTCAAGACCGACCTGTCCGGTGCCCTGAATGAACTGCAGGACGAGGCA
GCGCGGCTATCGTGGCTGGCCACGACGGGCGTTCCTTGCGCAGCTGTGCTCGACGTTGTCACTGAAGCGG
GAAGGGACTGGCTGCTATTGGGCGAAGTGCCGGGGCAGGATCTCCTGTCATCTCACCTTGCTCCTGCCGA
GAAAGTATCCATCATGGCTGATGCAATGCGGCGGCTGCATACGCTTGATCCGGCTACCTGCCCATTCGAC
CACCAAGCGAAACATCGCATCGAGCGAGCACGTACTCGGATGGAAGCCGGTCTTGTCGATCAGGATGATC
TGGACGAAGAGCATCAGGGGCTCGCGCCAGCCGAACTGTTCGCCAGGCTCAAGGCGCGCATGCCCGACGG
CGAGGATCTCGTCGTGACCCATGGCGATGCCTGCTTGCCGAATATCATGGTGGAAAATGGCCGCTTTTCT
GGATTCATCGACTGTGGCCGGCTGGGTGTGGCGGACCGCTATCAGGACATAGCGTTGGCTACCCGTGATA
TTGCTGAAGAGCTTGGCGGCGAATGGGCTGACCGCTTCCTCGTGCTTTACGGTATCGCCGCTCCCGATTC
GCAGCGCATCGCCTTCTATCGCCTTCTTGACGAGTTCTTCTGAGCGGGACTCTGGGGTTCGAAATGACCG
ACCAAGCGACGCCCAACCTGCCATCACGAGATTTCGATTCCACCGCCGCCTTCTATGAAAGGTTGGGCTT
CGGAATCGTTTTCCGGGACGCCGGCTGGATGATCCTCCAGCGCGGGGATCTCATGCTGGAGTTCTTCGCC
CACCCCAACTTGTTTATTGCAGCTTATAATGGTTACAAATAAAGCAATAGCATCACAAATTTCACAAATA
AAGCATTTTTTTCACTGCATTCTAGTTGTGGTTTGTCCAAACTCATCAATGTATCTTATCATGTCTGTAT
ACCGTCGACCTCTAGCTAGAGCTTGGCGTAATCATGGTCATAGCTGTTTCCTGTGTGAAATTGTTATCCG
CTCACAATTCCACACAACATACGAGCCGGAAGCATAAAGTGTAAAGCCTGGGGTGCCTAATGAGTGAGCT
AACTCACATTAATTGCGTTGCGCTCACTGCCCGCTTTCCAGTCGGGAAACCTGTCGTGCCAGCTGCATTA
ATGAATCGGCCAACGCGCGGGGAGAGGCGGTTTGCGTATTGGGCGCTCTTCCGCTTCCTCGCTCACTGAC
TCGCTGCGCTCGGTCGTTCGGCTGCGGCGAGCGGTATCAGCTCACTCAAAGGCGGTAATACGGTTATCCA
CAGAATCAGGGGATAACGCAGGAAAGAACATGTGAGCAAAAGGCCAGCAAAAGGCCAGGAACCGTAAAAA
GGCCGCGTTGCTGGCGTTTTTCCATAGGCTCCGCCCCCCTGACGAGCATCACAAAAATCGACGCTCAAGT
CAGAGGTGGCGAAACCCGACAGGACTATAAAGATACCAGGCGTTTCCCCCTGGAAGCTCCCTCGTGCGCT
CTCCTGTTCCGACCCTGCCGCTTACCGGATACCTGTCCGCCTTTCTCCCTTCGGGAAGCGTGGCGCTTTC
TCATAGCTCACGCTGTAGGTATCTCAGTTCGGTGTAGGTCGTTCGCTCCAAGCTGGGCTGTGTGCACGAA
CCCCCCGTTCAGCCCGACCGCTGCGCCTTATCCGGTAACTATCGTCTTGAGTCCAACCCGGTAAGACACG
ACTTATCGCCACTGGCAGCAGCCACTGGTAACAGGATTAGCAGAGCGAGGTATGTAGGCGGTGCTACAGA
GTTCTTGAAGTGGTGGCCTAACTACGGCTACACTAGAAGAACAGTATTTGGTATCTGCGCTCTGCTGAAG
CCAGTTACCTTCGGAAAAAGAGTTGGTAGCTCTTGATCCGGCAAACAAACCACCGCTGGTAGCGGTGGTT
TTTTTGTTTGCAAGCAGCAGATTACGCGCAGAAAAAAAGGATCTCAAGAAGATCCTTTGATCTTTTCTAC
GGGGTCTGACGCTCAGTGGAACGAAAACTCACGTTAAGGGATTTTGGTCATGAGATTATCAAAAAGGATC
TTCACCTAGATCCTTTTAAATTAAAAATGAAGTTTTAAATCAATCTAAAGTATATATGAGTAAACTTGGT
CTGACAGTTACCAATGCTTAATCAGTGAGGCACCTATCTCAGCGATCTGTCTATTTCGTTCATCCATAGT
TGCCTGACTCCCCGTCGTGTAGATAACTACGATACGGGAGGGCTTACCATCTGGCCCCAGTGCTGCAATG
ATACCGCGAGACCCACGCTCACCGGCTCCAGATTTATCAGCAATAAACCAGCCAGCCGGAAGGGCCGAGC
GCAGAAGTGGTCCTGCAACTTTATCCGCCTCCATCCAGTCTATTAATTGTTGCCGGGAAGCTAGAGTAAG
TAGTTCGCCAGTTAATAGTTTGCGCAACGTTGTTGCCATTGCTACAGGCATCGTGGTGTCACGCTCGTCG
TTTGGTATGGCTTCATTCAGCTCCGGTTCCCAACGATCAAGGCGAGTTACATGATCCCCCATGTTGTGCA
AAAAAGCGGTTAGCTCCTTCGGTCCTCCGATCGTTGTCAGAAGTAAGTTGGCCGCAGTGTTATCACTCAT
GGTTATGGCAGCACTGCATAATTCTCTTACTGTCATGCCATCCGTAAGATGCTTTTCTGTGACTGGTGAG
TACTCAACCAAGTCATTCTGAGAATAGTGTATGCGGCGACCGAGTTGCTCTTGCCCGGCGTCAATACGGG
ATAATACCGCGCCACATAGCAGAACTTTAAAAGTGCTCATCATTGGAAAACGTTCTTCGGGGCGAAAACT
CTCAAGGATCTTACCGCTGTTGAGATCCAGTTCGATGTAACCCACTCGTGCACCCAACTGATCTTCAGCA
TCTTTTACTTTCACCAGCGTTTCTGGGTGAGCAAAAACAGGAAGGCAAAATGCCGCAAAAAAGGGAATAA
GGGCGACACGGAAATGTTGAATACTCATACTCTTCCTTTTTCAATATTATTGAAGCATTTATCAGGGTTA
TTGTCTCATGAGCGGATACATATTTGAATGTATTTAGAAAAATAAACAAATAGGGGTTCCGCGCACATTT
CCCCGAAAAGTGCCACCTGACGTC
