Features (pLannotate 1.2.2; 26 found; start..end, strand, type, name):
     36..80      -  misc_feature   bom (fragment): basis of mobility region from pBR322
    235..614     +  enhancer       CMV enhancer: human cytomegalovirus immediate early enhancer
    615..818     +  promoter       CMV promoter: human cytomegalovirus (CMV) immediate early promoter
    814..847     +  LTR            5' LTR (truncated) (fragment): truncated 5' long terminal repeat (LTR) from HIV-1
    863..881     +  promoter       T7 promoter: promoter for bacteriophage T7 RNA polymerase
    922..942     +  CDS            capTEV™ (fragment): composite tag for in vivo biotinylation, TEV protease cleavage, and 6xHis tagging
    943..975     +  CDS            T7 tag (gene 10 leader): leader peptide from bacteriophage T7 gene 10 promotes efficient translation in E. coli
    979..1002    +  CDS            Xpress™ tag: Xpress™ epitope tag, including an enterokinase recognition and cleavage site
   1009..1719    +  CDS            Cerulean: Cerulean is a basic (constitutively fluorescent) cyan fluorescent protein published in 2004, derived from Aequorea victoria. It has low acid sensitivity.
   1726..2094    +  CDS            Cyth3 (fragment): CYH3_MOUSE - Also known as Grp1, Pscd3. Experimental evidence at protein level: Swiss-Prot protein existence level 1. Promotes guanine-nucleotide exchange on ARF1. Promotes the activation of ARF factors through replacement of GDP with GTP (PubMed:18042453). Plays a role in the epithelial polarization (PubMed:20080746). From Mus musculus (Mouse).
   2170..2901    +  CDS            cp173Venus: circularly permuted form of the Venus yellow fluorescent protein (Nagai et al., 2004) efficient FRET acceptor for CFP
   2970..2988    -  promoter       SP6 promoter: promoter for bacteriophage SP6 RNA polymerase
   3014..3238    +  polyA_signal   bGH poly(A) signal: bovine growth hormone polyadenylation signal
   3242..3263    +  promoter       SV40 promoter (fragment): SV40 enhancer and early promoter
   3284..3712    +  rep_origin     f1 ori (sequence partly withheld): f1 bacteriophage origin of replication; arrow indicates direction of (+) strand synthesis
   3726..4056    +  promoter       SV40 promoter: SV40 enhancer and early promoter
   4123..4914    +  CDS            neo: KKA2_KLEPN - Also known as kan, nptII. Experimental evidence at protein level: Swiss-Prot protein existence level 1. Resistance to kanamycin, neomycin, paromomycin, ribostamycin, butirosin and gentamicin B. From Klebsiella pneumoniae.
   4938..5096    +  CDS            ble (fragment): BLE_KLEPN - Experimental evidence at protein level: Swiss-Prot protein existence level 1. Binding protein with a strong affinity to the bleomycin family of antibiotics. Binds to CL990; an antimitotic-antibiotic compound. From Klebsiella pneumoniae.
   5091..5212    +  polyA_signal   SV40 poly(A) signal: SV40 polyadenylation signal
   5285..5301    -  protein_bind   lac operator: The lac repressor binds to the lac operator to inhibit transcription in E. coli. This inhibition can be relieved by adding lactose or isopropyl-β-D-thiogalactopyranoside (IPTG). lac repressor encoded by lacI
   5309..5339    -  promoter       lac promoter: promoter for the E. coli lac operon
   5354..5375    -  protein_bind   CAP binding site: CAP binding activates transcription in the presence of cAMP. E. coli catabolite activator protein
   5388..5480    -  CDS            lacI (fragment): lac repressor; lacI; The lac repressor binds to the lac operator to inhibit transcription in E. coli. This inhibition can be relieved by adding lactose or isopropyl-β-D-thiogalactopyranoside (IPTG).
   5663..6251    -  rep_origin     ori: high-copy-number ColE1/pMB1/pBR322/pUC origin of replication
   6422..7282    -  CDS            AmpR: β-lactamase; bla; confers resistance to ampicillin, carbenicillin, and related antibiotics
   7283..7387    -  promoter       AmpR promoter: bla
>Addgene plasmid #236001 | pcDNA3-InPGrp-Kras | analyzer sequence | sequence record 464345
GACGGATCGGGAGATCTCCCGATCCCCTATGGTCGACTCTCAGTACAATCTGCTCTGATGCCGCATAGTT
AAGCCAGTATCTGCTCCCTGCTTGTGTGTTGGAGGTCGCTGAGTAGTGCGCGAGCAAAATTTAAGCTACA
ACAAGGCAAGGCTTGACCGACAATTGCATGAAGAATCTGCTTAGGGTTAGGCGTTTTGCGCTGCTTCGCG
ATGTACGGGCCAGATATACGCGTTGACATTGATTATTGACTAGTTATTAATAGTAATCAATTACGGGGTC
ATTAGTTCATAGCCCATATATGGAGTTCCGCGTTACATAACTTACGGTAAATGGCCCGCCTGGCTGACCG
CCCAACGACCCCCGCCCATTGACGTCAATAATGACGTATGTTCCCATAGTAACGCCAATAGGGACTTTCC
ATTGACGTCAATGGGTGGACTATTTACGGTAAACTGCCCACTTGGCAGTACATCAAGTGTATCATATGCC
AAGTACGCCCCCTATTGACGTCAATGACGGTAAATGGCCCGCCTGGCATTATGCCCAGTACATGACCTTA
TGGGACTTTCCTACTTGGCAGTACATCTACGTATTAGTCATCGCTATTACCATGGTGATGCGGTTTTGGC
AGTACATCAATGGGCGTGGATAGCGGTTTGACTCACGGGGATTTCCAAGTCTCCACCCCATTGACGTCAA
TGGGAGTTTGTTTTGGCACCAAAATCAACGGGACTTTCCAAAATGTCGTAACAACTCCGCCCCATTGACG
CAAATGGGCGGTAGGCGTGTACGGTGGGAGGTCTATATAAGCAGAGCTCTCTGGCTAACTAGAGAACCCA
CTGCTTACTGGCTTATCGAAATTAATACGACTCACTATAGGGAGACCCAAGCTTGCGGCCGCCACCATGG
TGCGGGGTTCTCATCATCATCATCATCATGGTATGGCTAGCATGACTGGTGGACAGCAAATGGGTCGGGA
TCTGTACGACGATGACGATAAGGATCCCAGCAAGGGCGAGGAGCTGTTCACCGGGGTGGTGCCCATCCTG
GTCGAGCTGGACGGCGACGTAAACGGCCACAGGTTCAGCGTGTCCGGCGAGGGCGAGGGCGATGCCACCT
ACGGCAAGCTGACCCTGAAGTTCATCTGCACCACCGGCAAGCTGCCCGTGCCCTGGCCCACCCTCGTGAC
CACCCTGACCTGGGGCGTGCAGTGCTTCGCCCGCTACCCCGACCACATGAAGCAGCACGACTTCTTCAAG
TCCGCCATGCCCGAAGGCTACGTCCAGGAGCGTACCATCTTCTTCAAGGACGACGGCAACTACAAGACCC
GCGCCGAGGTGAAGTTCGAGGGCGACACCCTGGTGAACCGCATCGAGCTGAAGGGCATCGACTTCAAGGA
GGACGGCAACATCCTGGGGCACAAGCTGGAGTACAACGCCATCAGTGACAACGTCTATATCACCGCCGAC
AAGCAGAAGAACGGCATCAAGGCCCACTTCAAGATCCGCCACAACATCGAGGACGGCAGCGTGCAGCTCG
CCGACCACTACCAGCAGAACACCCCCATCGGCGACGGCCCCGTGCTGCTGCCCGACAACCACTACCTGAG
CACCCAGTCCGCCCTGAGCAAAGACCCCAACGAGAAGCGCGATCACATGGTCCTGCTGGAGTTCGTGACC
GCCGCCGGGATCACTCTCGGCATGGACGAGCTGTACAAGCGCATGCATACCTTCTTCAATCCAGACCGAG
AAGGCTGGCTGCTGAAGCTGGGGGGCCGTGTGAAGACCTGGAAGCGGCGCTGGTTCATCCTCACAGACAA
CTGCCTCTACTACTTTGAGTACACCACGGACAAGGAGCCCAGGGGGATCATCCCCCTGGAGAACCTGAGC
ATCAGGGAGGTGGAGGACCCTCGGAAGCCGAACTGCTTTGAGCTTTATAACCCCAGTCACAAAGGGCAAG
TCATTAAAGCCTGCAAGACGGAGGCAGATGGCCGTGTGGTGGAGGGGAACCATGTTGTATACCGGATCTC
TGCCCCCAGCCCTGAGGAGAAGGAGGAGTGGATGAAGTCCATCAAAGCGAGCATCAGTAGGGACTCTGCA
GGCGGTAGCGTGGCTGAGGAAGAGGATGACGAGGAGGAAGACGAGGACGATGGCGGCAGCGAGCTCATGG
GCGGCGTGCAGCTCGCCGACCACTACCAGCAGAACACCCCCATCGGCGACGGCCCCGTGCTGCTGCCCGA
CAACCACTACCTGAGCTACCAGTCCAAGCTGAGCAAAGACCCCAACGAGAAGCGCGATCACATGGTCCTG
CTGGAGTTCGTGACCGCCGCCGGGATCACTCTCGGCATGGACGAGCTGTACAAGGGAGGTACCGGTGGAT
CTATGGTGAGCAAGGGCGAGGAGCTGTTCACCGGGGTGGTGCCCATCCTGGTCGAGCTGGACGGCGACGT
AAACGGCCACAAGTTCAGCGTGTCCGGCGAGGGCGAGGGCGATGCCACCTACGGCAAGCTGACCCTGAAG
CTGATCTGCACCACCGGCAAGCTGCCCGTGCCCTGGCCCACCCTCGTGACCACCCTGGGCTACGGCCTTC
AGTGCTTCGCCCGCTACCCCGACCACATGAAGCAGCACGACTTCTTCAAGTCCGCCATGCCCGAAGGCTA
CGTCCAGGAGCGCACCATCTTCTTCAAGGACGACGGCAACTACAAGACCCGCGCCGAGGTGAAGTTCGAG
GGCGACACCCTGGTGAACCGCATCGAGCTGAAGGGCATCGACTTCAAGGAGGACGGCAACATCCTGGGGC
ACAAGCTGGAGTACAACTACAACAGCCACAACGTCTATATCACCGCCGACAAGCAGAAGAACGGCATCAA
GGCCAACTTCAAGATCCGCCACAACATCGAGAAGGAATTCAAGAAGAAGAAGAAGAAGAGCAAGACCAAG
TGCGTGATCATGTAATCTAGAGGCCCTATTCTATAGTGTCACCTAAATGCTAGAGCTCGCTGATCAGCCT
CGACTGTGCCTTCTAGTTGCCAGCCATCTGTTGTTTGCCCCTCCCCCGTGCCTTCCTTGACCCTGGAAGG
TGCCACTCCCACTGTCCTTTCCTAATAAAATGAGGAAATTGCATCGCATTGTCTGAGTAGGTGTCATTCT
ATTCTGGGGGGTGGGGTGGGGCAGGACAGCAAGGGGGAGGATTGGGAAGACAATAGCAGGCATGCTGGGG
ATGCGGTGGGCTCTATGGCTTCTGAGGCGGAAAGAACCAGCTGGGGCTCTAGGGGGTATCCCC
[124 nt withheld, positions 3284-3407]
C
[32 nt withheld, positions 3409-3440]
CA
[57 nt withheld, positions 3443-3499]
A
[49 nt withheld, positions 3501-3549]
CCTTTGACGTTGGAGTCCACGTTCTTT
[37 nt withheld, positions 3577-3613]
ACCCTATCTCGGTCTATTCTTTTGATTTATAAGGGATTTTGGGGATTTCGGCCTATTGGTTAAAAAATGA
GCTGATTTAACAAAAATTTAACGCGAATTAATTCTGTGGAATGTGTGTCAGTTAGGGTGTGGAAAGTCCC
CAGGCTCCCCAGGCAGGCAGAAGTATGCAAAGCATGCATCTCAATTAGTCAGCAACCAGGTGTGGAAAGT
CCCCAGGCTCCCCAGCAGGCAGAAGTATGCAAAGCATGCATCTCAATTAGTCAGCAACCATAGTCCCGCC
CCTAACTCCGCCCATCCCGCCCCTAACTCCGCCCAGTTCCGCCCATTCTCCGCCCCATGGCTGACTAATT
TTTTTTATTTATGCAGAGGCCGAGGCCGCCTCTGCCTCTGAGCTATTCCAGAAGTAGTGAGGAGGCTTTT
TTGGAGGCCTAGGCTTTTGCAAAAAGCTCCCGGGAGCTTGTATATCCATTTTCGGATCTGATCAAGAGAC
AGGATGAGGATCGTTTCGCATGATTGAACAAGATGGATTGCACGCAGGTTCTCCGGCCGCTTGGGTGGAG
AGGCTATTCGGCTATGACTGGGCACAACAGACAATCGGCTGCTCTGATGCCGCCGTGTTCCGGCTGTCAG
CGCAGGGGCGCCCGGTTCTTTTTGTCAAGACCGACCTGTCCGGTGCCCTGAATGAACTGCAGGACGAGGC
AGCGCGGCTATCGTGGCTGGCCACGACGGGCGTTCCTTGCGCAGCTGTGCTCGACGTTGTCACTGAAGCG
GGAAGGGACTGGCTGCTATTGGGCGAAGTGCCGGGGCAGGATCTCCTGTCATCTCACCTTGCTCCTGCCG
AGAAAGTATCCATCATGGCTGATGCAATGCGGCGGCTGCATACGCTTGATCCGGCTACCTGCCCATTCGA
CCACCAAGCGAAACATCGCATCGAGCGAGCACGTACTCGGATGGAAGCCGGTCTTGTCGATCAGGATGAT
CTGGACGAAGAGCATCAGGGGCTCGCGCCAGCCGAACTGTTCGCCAGGCTCAAGGCGCGCATGCCCGACG
GCGAGGATCTCGTCGTGACCCATGGCGATGCCTGCTTGCCGAATATCATGGTGGAAAATGGCCGCTTTTC
TGGATTCATCGACTGTGGCCGGCTGGGTGTGGCGGACCGCTATCAGGACATAGCGTTGGCTACCCGTGAT
ATTGCTGAAGAGCTTGGCGGCGAATGGGCTGACCGCTTCCTCGTGCTTTACGGTATCGCCGCTCCCGATT
CGCAGCGCATCGCCTTCTATCGCCTTCTTGACGAGTTCTTCTGAGCGGGACTCTGGGGTTCGAAATGACC
GACCAAGCGACGCCCAACCTGCCATCACGAGATTTCGATTCCACCGCCGCCTTCTATGAAAGGTTGGGCT
TCGGAATCGTTTTCCGGGACGCCGGCTGGATGATCCTCCAGCGCGGGGATCTCATGCTGGAGTTCTTCGC
CCACCCCAACTTGTTTATTGCAGCTTATAATGGTTACAAATAAAGCAATAGCATCACAAATTTCACAAAT
AAAGCATTTTTTTCACTGCATTCTAGTTGTGGTTTGTCCAAACTCATCAATGTATCTTATCATGTCTGTA
TACCGTCGACCTCTAGCTAGAGCTTGGCGTAATCATGGTCATAGCTGTTTCCTGTGTGAAATTGTTATCC
GCTCACAATTCCACACAACATACGAGCCGGAAGCATAAAGTGTAAAGCCTGGGGTGCCTAATGAGTGAGC
TAACTCACATTAATTGCGTTGCGCTCACTGCCCGCTTTCCAGTCGGGAAACCTGTCGTGCCAGCTGCATT
AATGAATCGGCCAACGCGCGGGGAGAGGCGGTTTGCGTATTGGGCGCTCTTCCGCTTCCTCGCTCACTGA
CTCGCTGCGCTCGGTCGTTCGGCTGCGGCGAGCGGTATCAGCTCACTCAAAGGCGGTAATACGGTTATCC
ACAGAATCAGGGGATAACGCAGGAAAGAACATGTGAGCAAAAGGCCAGCAAAAGGCCAGGAACCGTAAAA
AGGCCGCGTTGCTGGCGTTTTTCCATAGGCTCCGCCCCCCTGACGAGCATCACAAAAATCGACGCTCAAG
TCAGAGGTGGCGAAACCCGACAGGACTATAAAGATACCAGGCGTTTCCCCCTGGAAGCTCCCTCGTGCGC
TCTCCTGTTCCGACCCTGCCGCTTACCGGATACCTGTCCGCCTTTCTCCCTTCGGGAAGCGTGGCGCTTT
CTCAATGCTCACGCTGTAGGTATCTCAGTTCGGTGTAGGTCGTTCGCTCCAAGCTGGGCTGTGTGCACGA
ACCCCCCGTTCAGCCCGACCGCTGCGCCTTATCCGGTAACTATCGTCTTGAGTCCAACCCGGTAAGACAC
GACTTATCGCCACTGGCAGCAGCCACTGGTAACAGGATTAGCAGAGCGAGGTATGTAGGCGGTGCTACAG
AGTTCTTGAAGTGGTGGCCTAACTACGGCTACACTAGAAGGACAGTATTTGGTATCTGCGCTCTGCTGAA
GCCAGTTACCTTCGGAAAAAGAGTTGGTAGCTCTTGATCCGGCAAACAAACCACCGCTGGTAGCGGTGGT
TTTTTTGTTTGCAAGCAGCAGATTACGCGCAGAAAAAAAGGATCTCAAGAAGATCCTTTGATCTTTTCTA
CGGGGTCTGACGCTCAGTGGAACGAAAACTCACGTTAAGGGATTTTGGTCATGAGATTATCAAAAAGGAT
CTTCACCTAGATCCTTTTAAATTAAAAATGAAGTTTTAAATCAATCTAAAGTATATATGAGTAAACTTGG
TCTGACAGTTACCAATGCTTAATCAGTGAGGCACCTATCTCAGCGATCTGTCTATTTCGTTCATCCATAG
TTGCCTGACTCCCCGTCGTGTAGATAACTACGATACGGGAGGGCTTACCATCTGGCCCCAGTGCTGCAAT
GATACCGCGAGACCCACGCTCACCGGCTCCAGATTTATCAGCAATAAACCAGCCAGCCGGAAGGGCCGAG
CGCAGAAGTGGTCCTGCAACTTTATCCGCCTCCATCCAGTCTATTAATTGTTGCCGGGAAGCTAGAGTAA
GTAGTTCGCCAGTTAATAGTTTGCGCAACGTTGTTGCCATTGCTACAGGCATCGTGGTGTCACGCTCGTC
GTTTGGTATGGCTTCATTCAGCTCCGGTTCCCAACGATCAAGGCGAGTTACATGATCCCCCATGTTGTGC
AAAAAAGCGGTTAGCTCCTTCGGTCCTCCGATCGTTGTCAGAAGTAAGTTGGCCGCAGTGTTATCACTCA
TGGTTATGGCAGCACTGCATAATTCTCTTACTGTCATGCCATCCGTAAGATGCTTTTCTGTGACTGGTGA
GTACTCAACCAAGTCATTCTGAGAATAGTGTATGCGGCGACCGAGTTGCTCTTGCCCGGCGTCAATACGG
GATAATACCGCGCCACATAGCAGAACTTTAAAAGTGCTCATCATTGGAAAACGTTCTTCGGGGCGAAAAC
TCTCAAGGATCTTACCGCTGTTGAGATCCAGTTCGATGTAACCCACTCGTGCACCCAACTGATCTTCAGC
ATCTTTTACTTTCACCAGCGTTTCTGGGTGAGCAAAAACAGGAAGGCAAAATGCCGCAAAAAAGGGAATA
AGGGCGACACGGAAATGTTGAATACTCATACTCTTCCTTTTTCAATATTATTGAAGCATTTATCAGGGTT
ATTGTCTCATGAGCGGATACATATTTGAATGTATTTAGAAAAATAAACAAATAGGGGTTCCGCGCACATT
TCCCCGAAAAGTGCCACCTGACGTC
